Addgene plasmid #54418: LI C-D mCherry c1
Depositing lab: Martin Parniske. Depositing organization: Ludwig-Maximilians-Universitaet Muenchen (LMU). Publication: A modular plasmid assembly kit for multigene expression, gene silencing and silencing rescue in plants. Binder A, Lambert J, Morbitzer R, Popp C, Ott T, Lahaye T, Parniske M. PLoS One. 2014 Feb 13;9(2):e88218. doi: 10.1371/journal.pone.0088218. eCollection 2014. PubMed 24551083.
Backbone
  Vector backbone: pUC57(Gent)
  Backbone manufacturer: Parniske lab
  Vector type: cloning vector
Growth in bacteria
  Bacterial resistance: Gentamicin, 10 μg/mL
  Growth temperature: 37°C
  Growth strain: DH5alpha
  Copy number: High Copy
Gene/Insert
  Gene/Insert name: mCherry
  Species: Synthetic
  Cloning method: Unknown
  Sequencing primers: 5′ M13-F20; 3′ M13Rev
Terms and licenses: Academic/Nonprofit Terms; Industry Terms: Not Available to Industry
How to cite: LI C-D mCherry c1 was a gift from Martin Parniske (Addgene plasmid # 54418 ; http://n2t.net/addgene:54418 ; RRID:Addgene_54418)
