[The description below was written by a language model from this plasmid's Addgene catalogue record and pLannotate feature annotations shown in this document.]
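Description:
LI C-D mCherry c1 is a small (about 3.2 kb) bacterial cloning vector built on pUC57(Gent), a gentamicin-resistant derivative of pUC57. It belongs to a modular plasmid assembly kit developed for multigene expression, gene silencing and silencing rescue in plants. The plasmid replicates in E. coli from a high-copy ColE1/pUC-type origin. Selection uses the aacC1 gentamicin acetyltransferase gene, which spans the sequence origin and lies downstream of a class 1 integron Pc promoter. The remaining backbone annotations are remnants typical of pUC-type vectors: short fragments of rop, the bom region and lacI, together with the CAP binding site, lac promoter and lac operator. A partial lacZα fragment lies on the other side of the insert, indicating that the insert interrupts the original lacZα cloning region.

The payload is a synthetic coding sequence for mCherry, a fast-maturing monomeric red fluorescent protein derived from Discosoma. It sits in the opposite orientation to the lac promoter. No plant or other eukaryotic promoter, terminator or additional tag is annotated, so the plasmid appears to carry mCherry as a promoterless part rather than as an expression cassette. The name suggests a first-level ("LI") module occupying a "C-D" position in the kit's assembly scheme, which would fit use as a reporter or fusion-tag building block combined with other parts into higher-order plant constructs. However, the record does not define these designations, lists the cloning method as unknown, and annotates no flanking assembly sites. The insert is flanked by standard M13 forward and reverse sequencing primer sites.
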