Features (pLannotate 1.2.2; 11 found; start..end, strand, type, name):
    250..285     +  CDS            rop (fragment): Rop protein, which maintains plasmids at low copy number; rop
    387..486     +  misc_feature   bom (fragment): basis of mobility region from pBR322
    492..649     -  CDS            lacZα (fragment): LacZα fragment of β-galactosidase; lacZ fragment
    727..1434    +  CDS            mCherry: mCherry is a basic (constitutively fluorescent) red fluorescent protein published in 2004, derived from Discosoma sp.. It is reported to be a very rapidly-maturing monomer with low acid sensitivity.
   1501..1517    -  protein_bind   lac operator: The lac repressor binds to the lac operator to inhibit transcription in E. coli. This inhibition can be relieved by adding lactose or isopropyl-β-D-thiogalactopyranoside (IPTG). lac repressor encoded by lacI
   1525..1555    -  promoter       lac promoter: promoter for the E. coli lac operon
   1570..1591    -  protein_bind   CAP binding site: CAP binding activates transcription in the presence of cAMP. E. coli catabolite activator protein
   1604..1696    -  CDS            lacI (fragment): lac repressor; lacI; The lac repressor binds to the lac operator to inhibit transcription in E. coli. This inhibition can be relieved by adding lactose or isopropyl-β-D-thiogalactopyranoside (IPTG).
   1879..2467    -  rep_origin     ori: high-copy-number ColE1/pMB1/pBR322/pUC origin of replication
   2582..2610    +  promoter       Pc promoter: intI1 (promoter lies within the coding sequence); class 1 integron promoter
   2799..133     +  CDS            aacC1 (across the origin): AACC1_PSEAI - Experimental evidence at protein level: Swiss-Prot protein existence level 1. Responsible for gentamicin resistance and has a limited substrate range. From Pseudomonas aeruginosa.
>Addgene plasmid #54418 | LI C-D mCherry c1 | depositor full sequence | sequence record 84638 | Full Sequence
GGCCAACGCGCTTGGTGCTTATGTGATCTACGTGCAAGCAGATTACGGTGACGATCCCGCAGTGGCTCTC
TATACAAAGTTGGGCATACGGGAAGAAGTGATGCACTTTGATATCGACCCAAGTACCGCCACCTAACAAT
TCGTTCAAGCCGAGATCGGCTTCCCGGCCGCGGAGTTGTTCGGTAAATTGTCACAACGCCGCTCATGACA
TTAACCTATAAAAATAGGCGTATCACGAGGCCCTTTTGTCTCGCGCGTTTCGGTGATGACGGTGAAAACC
TCTGACACATGCAGCTCCCGGAGAAGGTCACAGCTTGTCTGTAAGCGGATGCCGGGAGCAGACAAGCCCG
TCAGGGCGCGTCAGCGGGTGTTGGCGGGTGTCGGGGCTGGCTTAACTATGCGGCATCAGAGCAGATTGTA
CTGAGAGTGCACCATATGCGGTGTGAAATACCGCACAGATGCGTAAGGAGAAAATACCGCATCAGGCGCC
ATTCGCCATTCAGGCTGCGCAACTGTTGGGAAGGGCGATCGGTGCGGGCCTCTTCGCTATTACGCCAGCT
GGCGAAAGGGGGATGTGCTGCAAGGCGATTAAGTTGGGTAACGCCAGGGTTTTCCCAGTCACGACGTTGT
AAAACGACGGCCAGTGAATTCGAGCTCGGTACCTCGCGAATGCATCTAGATATCGGATCCCGGGCCCGTC
GACTGCAGAGGTACGGGTCTCACACCATGGTGAGCAAGGGCGAGGAGGATAACATGGCCATCATCAAGGA
GTTCATGCGCTTCAAGGTGCACATGGAGGGCTCCGTGAACGGCCACGAGTTCGAGATCGAGGGCGAGGGC
GAGGGCCGCCCCTACGAGGGCACCCAGACCGCCAAGCTGAAGGTGACCAAGGGTGGCCCCCTGCCCTTCG
CCTGGGACATCCTGTCCCCTCAGTTCATGTACGGCTCCAAGGCCTACGTGAAGCACCCCGCCGACATCCC
CGACTACTTGAAGCTGTCCTTCCCCGAGGGCTTCAAGTGGGAGCGCGTGATGAACTTCGAGGACGGCGGC
GTGGTGACCGTGACCCAGGACTCCTCCCTGCAGGACGGCGAGTTCATCTACAAGGTGAAGCTGCGCGGCA
CCAACTTCCCCTCCGACGGCCCCGTAATGCAGAAGAAAACCATGGGCTGGGAGGCCTCCTCCGAGCGGAT
GTACCCCGAGGACGGCGCCCTGAAGGGCGAGATCAAGCAGAGGCTGAAGCTGAAGGACGGCGGCCACTAC
GACGCTGAGGTCAAGACCACCTACAAGGCCAAGAAGCCCGTGCAGCTGCCCGGCGCCTACAACGTCAACA
TCAAGTTGGACATCACCTCCCACAACGAGGACTACACCATCGTGGAACAGTACGAACGCGCCGAGGGCCG
CCACTCCACCGGCGGCATGGACGAGCTGTACAAGAAGGTGAGACCTCTGCCTGCATGCAAGCTTGGCGTA
ATCATGGTCATAGCTGTTTCCTGTGTGAAATTGTTATCCGCTCACAATTCCACACAACATACGAGCCGGA
AGCATAAAGTGTAAAGCCTGGGGTGCCTAATGAGTGAGCTAACTCACATTAATTGCGTTGCGCTCACTGC
CCGCTTTCCAGTCGGGAAACCTGTCGTGCCAGCTGCATTAATGAATCGGCCAACGCGCGGGGAGAGGCGG
TTTGCGTATTGGGCGCTCTTCCGCTTCCTCGCTCACTGACTCGCTGCGCTCGGTCGTTCGGCTGCGGCGA
GCGGTATCAGCTCACTCAAAGGCGGTAATACGGTTATCCACAGAATCAGGGGATAACGCAGGAAAGAACA
TGTGAGCAAAAGGCCAGCAAAAGGCCAGGAACCGTAAAAAGGCCGCGTTGCTGGCGTTTTTCCATAGGCT
CCGCCCCCCTGACGAGCATCACAAAAATCGACGCTCAAGTCAGAGGTGGCGAAACCCGACAGGACTATAA
AGATACCAGGCGTTTCCCCCTGGAAGCTCCCTCGTGCGCTCTCCTGTTCCGACCCTGCCGCTTACCGGAT
ACCTGTCCGCCTTTCTCCCTTCGGGAAGCGTGGCGCTTTCTCATAGCTCACGCTGTAGGTATCTCAGTTC
GGTGTAGGTCGTTCGCTCCAAGCTGGGCTGTGTGCACGAACCCCCCGTTCAGCCCGACCGCTGCGCCTTA
TCCGGTAACTATCGTCTTGAGTCCAACCCGGTAAGACACGACTTATCGCCACTGGCAGCAGCCACTGGTA
ACAGGATTAGCAGAGCGAGGTATGTAGGCGGTGCTACAGAGTTCTTGAAGTGGTGGCCTAACTACGGCTA
CACTAGAAGAACAGTATTTGGTATCTGCGCTCTGCTGAAGCCAGTTACCTTCGGAAAAAGAGTTGGTAGC
TCTTGATCCGGCAAACAAACCACCGCTGGTAGCGGTGGTTTTTTTGTTTGCAAGCAGCAGATTACGCGCA
GAAAAAAAGGATCTCAAGAAGATCCTTTGATCTTTTCTACGGGGTCTGACGCTCAGTGGAACGAAAACTC
ACGTTAAGGGATTTTGGTCATGAGGCGCACACCGTGGAAACGGATGAAGGCACGAACCCAGTTGACATAA
GCCTGTTCGGTTCGTAAACTGTAATGCAAGTAGCGTATGCGCTCACGCAACTGGTCCAGAACCTTGACCG
AACGCAGCGGTGGTAACGGCGCAGTGGCGGTTTTCATGGCTTGTTATGACTGTTTTTTTGTACAGTCTAT
GCCTCGGGCATCCAAGCAGCAAGCGCGTTACGCCGTGGGTCGATGTTTGATGTTATGGAGCAGCAACGAT
GTTACGCAGCAGCAACGATGTTACGCAGCAGGGCAGTCGCCCTAAAACAAAGTTAGGTGGCTCAAGTATG
GGCATCATTCGCACATGTAGGCTCGGCCCTGACCAAGTCAAATCCATGCGGGCTGCTCTTGATCTTTTCG
GTCGTGAGTTCGGCGACGTAGCCACCTACTCCCAACATCAGCCGGACTCCGATTACCTCGGGAACTTGCT
CCGTAGTAAGACATTCATCGCGCTTGCTGCCTTCGACCAAGAAGCGGTTGTTGGCGCTCTCGCGGCTTAC
GTTCTGCCCAGGTTTGAGCAGCCGCGTAGTGAGATCTATATCTATGATCTCGCAGTCTCCGGCGAGCACC
GGAGGCAGGGCATTGCCACCGCGCTCATCAATCTCCTCAAGCATGA
