>Addgene plasmid #54418 | LI C-D mCherry c1 | addgene partial sequence | sequence record 87560 | M13pUC-Fwd 5'-CCCAGTCACGACGTTGTAAAACG-3'
TCGAGCTCGGTACCTCGCGAATGCATCTAGATATCGGATCCCGGGCCCGTCGACTGCAGAGGTACGGGTC
TCACACCATGGTGAGCAAGGGCGAGGAGGATAACATGGCCATCATCAAGGAGTTCATGCGCTTCAAGGTG
CACATGGAGGGCTCCGTGAACGGCCACGAGTTCGAGATCGAGGGCGAGGGCGAGGGCCGCCCCTACGAGG
GCACCCAGACCGCCAAGCTGAAGGTGACCAAGGGTGGCCCCCTGCCCTTCGCCTGGGACATCCTGTCCCC
TCAGTTCATGTACGGCTCCAAGGCCTACGTGAAGCACCCCGCCGACATCCCCGACTACTTGAAGCTGTCC
TTCCCCGAGGGCTTCAAGTGGGAGCGCGTGATGAACTTCGAGGACGGCGGCGTGGTGACCGTGACCCAGG
ACTCCTCCCTGCAGGACGGCGAGTTCATCTACAAGGTGAAGCTGCGCGGCACCAACTTCCCCTCCGACGG
CCCCGTAATGCAGAAGAAAACCATGGGCTGGGAGGCCTCCTCCGAGCGGATGTACCCCGAGGACGGCGCC
CTGAAGGGCGAGATCAAGCAGAGGCTGAAGCTGAAGGACGGCGGCCACTACGACGCTGAGGTCAAGACCA
CCTACAAGGCCAAGAAGCCCGTGCAGCTGCCCGGCGCCTACAACGTCAACATCAAGTTGGACATCACCTC
CCACAACGAGGACTACACCATCGTGGAACAGTACGAACGCGCCGAGGGCCGCCACTCCACCGGCGGCATG
GACGAGCTGTACAAGAAGGTGAGACCTCTGCCTGCATGCAAGCTTGGCGTAATCATGGTCATAGCTGTTT
CCTGTGTGAAATTGTTATCCGCTCACAATTCCACACAACATACGAGCCGGAAGCATAAAGTGTAAAGCCT
GGGGTGCCTAATGAGTGAGCTAACTCACATTAATTGCGTTGCGCTCACTGCCCGCTTTCCAGTCGGGAAA
CCTGTCGTGCCAGCTGCATTAATGAATCGGCCAACGCGCGGGGAGAGGCGGTTTGCGTATT
