>Addgene plasmid #54418 | LI C-D mCherry c1 | addgene partial sequence | sequence record 87564 | M13pUC-Rev 5'-AGCGGATAACAATTTCACACAGG-3'
AGCTTGCATGCAGGCAGAGGTCTCACCTTCTTGTACAGCTCGTCCATGCCGCCGGTGGAGTGGCGGCCCT
CGGCGCGTTCGTACTGTTCCACGATGGTGTAGTCCTCGTTGTGGGAGGTGATGTCCAACTTGATGTTGAC
GTTGTAGGCGCCGGGCAGCTGCACGGGCTTCTTGGCCTTGTAGGTGGTCTTGACCTCAGCGTCGTAGTGG
CCGCCGTCCTTCAGCTTCAGCCTCTGCTTGATCTCGCCCTTCAGGGCGCCGTCCTCGGGGTACATCCGCT
CGGAGGAGGCCTCCCAGCCCATGGTTTTCTTCTGCATTACGGGGCCGTCGGAGGGGAAGTTGGTGCCGCG
CAGCTTCACCTTGTAGATGAACTCGCCGTCCTGCAGGGAGGAGTCCTGGGTCACGGTCACCACGCCGCCG
TCCTCGAAGTTCATCACGCGCTCCCACTTGAAGCCCTCGGGGAAGGACAGCTTCAAGTAGTCGGGGATGT
CGGCGGGGTGCTTCACGTAGGCCTTGGAGCCGTACATGAACTGAGGGGACAGGATGTCCCAGGCGAAGGG
CAGGGGGCCACCCTTGGTCACCTTCAGCTTGGCGGTCTGGGTGCCCTCGTAGGGGCGGCCCTCGCCCTCG
CCCTCGATCTCGAACTCGTGGCCGTTCACGGAGCCCTCCATGTGCACCTTGAAGCGCATGAACTCCTTGA
TGATGGCCATGTTATCCTCCTCGCCCTTGCTCACCATGGTGTGAGACCCGTACCTCTGCAGTCGACGGGC
CCGGGATCCGATATCTAGATGCATTCGCGAGGTACCGAGCTCGAATTCACTGGCCGTCGTTTTACAACGT
CGTGACTGGGAAAACCCTGGCGTTACCCAACTTAATCGCCTTGCAGCACATCCCCCTTTCGCCAGCTGGC
GTAATA
